>Addgene plasmid #193277 | CBE-T1.14 | addgene full sequence | sequence record 379839 | Addgene NGS Result
AAGCTACAACAAGGCAAGGCTTGACCGACAATTGCATGAAGAATCTGCTTAGGGTTAGGCGTTTTGCGCT
GCTTCGCGATGTACGGGCCAGATATACGCGTTGACATTGATTATTGACTAGTTATTAATAGTAATCAATT
ACGGGGTCATTAGTTCATAGCCCATATATGGAGTTCCGCGTTACATAACTTACGGTAAATGGCCCGCCTG
GCTGACCGCCCAACGACCCCCGCCCATTGACGTCAATAATGACGTATGTTCCCATAGTAACGCCAATAGG
GACTTTCCATTGACGTCAATGGGTGGAGTATTTACGGTAAACTGCCCACTTGGCAGTACATCAAGTGTAT
CATATGCCAAGTACGCCCCCTATTGACGTCAATGACGGTAAATGGCCCGCCTGGCATTATGCCCAGTACA
TGACCTTATGGGACTTTCCTACTTGGCAGTACATCTACGTATTAGTCATCGCTATTACCATGGTGATGCG
GTTTTGGCAGTACATCAATGGGCGTGGATAGCGGTTTGACTCACGGGGATTTCCAAGTCTCCACCCCATT
GACGTCAATGGGAGTTTGTTTTGGCACCAAAATCAACGGGACTTTCCAAAATGTCGTAACAACTCCGCCC
CATTGACGCAAATGGGCGGTAGGCGTGTACGGTGGGAGGTCTATATAAGCAGAGCTGGTTTAGTGAACCG
TCAGATCCGCTAGAGATCCGCGGCCGCTAATACGACTCACTATAGGGAGAGCCGCCACCATGAGCGAGGT
GGAATACAGCCACGAGTACTGGATGCGGCACGCTCTGACCCTGGCTAAAAGAGCCAGAGATGAACGCCAC
GTGCCAGTGGGCGCTGTGCTGGTGCTGAACAACCGGGTGATCGGCGAGGGATGGAATAGAGCCAAGGGCC
TGCATGATCCTACAGCCCACGCCGAGATTATGGCCCTGAGACAGGGCGGCCTCGTGATGCAGAACTACCG
GCTGTGGGACGCCACCCTGTATACAACCTTCGAGCCTTGTGTGATGTGCGCCGGCGCCATGATCCACTCT
AGAATCGGAAGAGTTGTGTTCGGCGTGTGCAATGCTAAGACACACGCCGCCATGTCCCTGATGGACGTGC
TGCACCACCCCGGCATGAACCACAGGGTGGAAATCACCGAGGGCATCCTGGCCGACGAATGCGAGGAACT
GCTGTGCAGATTCTTCAGAATGCCTAGACGGGTCTTTAACGCCCAAAAGAAGGCCCAGAGCAGCACCGAC
TCTGGTGGTTCTTCTGGTGGTTCTAGCGGCAGCGAGACTCCCGGGACCTCAGAGTCCGCCACACCCGAAA
GTTCTGGTGGTTCTTCTGGTGGTTCTGACAAGAAGTACAGCATCGGCCTGGCCATCGGCACCAACTCTGT
GGGCTGGGCCGTGATCACCGACGAGTACAAGGTGCCCAGCAAGAAATTCAAGGTGCTGGGCAACACCGAC
CGGCACAGCATCAAGAAGAACCTGATCGGAGCCCTGCTGTTCGACAGCGGCGAAACAGCCGAGGCCACCC
GGCTGAAGAGAACCGCCAGAAGAAGATACACCAGACGGAAGAACCGGATCTGCTATCTGCAAGAGATCTT
CAGCAACGAGATGGCCAAGGTGGACGACAGCTTCTTCCACAGACTGGAAGAGTCCTTCCTGGTGGAAGAG
GATAAGAAGCACGAGCGGCACCCCATCTTCGGCAACATCGTGGACGAGGTGGCCTACCACGAGAAGTACC
CCACCATCTACCACCTGAGAAAGAAACTGGTGGACAGCACCGACAAGGCCGACCTGCGGCTGATCTATCT
GGCCCTGGCCCACATGATCAAGTTCCGGGGCCACTTCCTGATCGAGGGCGACCTGAACCCCGACAACAGC
GACGTGGACAAGCTGTTCATCCAGCTGGTGCAGACCTACAACCAGCTGTTCGAGGAAAACCCCATCAACG
CCAGCGGCGTGGACGCCAAGGCCATCCTGTCTGCCAGACTGAGCAAGAGCAGACGGCTGGAAAATCTGAT
CGCCCAGCTGCCCGGCGAGAAGAAGAATGGCCTGTTCGGAAACCTGATTGCCCTGAGCCTGGGCCTGACC
CCCAACTTCAAGAGCAACTTCGACCTGGCCGAGGATGCCAAACTGCAGCTGAGCAAGGACACCTACGACG
ACGACCTGGACAACCTGCTGGCCCAGATCGGCGACCAGTACGCCGACCTGTTTCTGGCCGCCAAGAACCT
GTCCGACGCCATCCTGCTGAGCGACATCCTGAGAGTGAACACCGAGATCACCAAGGCCCCCCTGAGCGCC
TCTATGATCAAGAGATACGACGAGCACCACCAGGACCTGACCCTGCTGAAAGCTCTCGTGCGGCAGCAGC
TGCCTGAGAAGTACAAAGAGATTTTCTTCGACCAGAGCAAGAACGGCTACGCCGGCTACATTGACGGCGG
AGCCAGCCAGGAAGAGTTCTACAAGTTCATCAAGCCCATCCTGGAAAAGATGGACGGCACCGAGGAACTG
CTCGTGAAGCTGAACAGAGAGGACCTGCTGCGGAAGCAGCGGACCTTCGACAACGGCAGCATCCCCCACC
AGATCCACCTGGGAGAGCTGCACGCCATTCTGCGGCGGCAGGAAGATTTTTACCCATTCCTGAAGGACAA
CCGGGAAAAGATCGAGAAGATCCTGACCTTCCGCATCCCCTACTACGTGGGCCCTCTGGCCAGGGGAAAC
AGCAGATTCGCCTGGATGACCAGAAAGAGCGAGGAAACCATCACCCCCTGGAACTTCGAGGAAGTGGTGG
ACAAGGGCGCTTCCGCCCAGAGCTTCATCGAGCGGATGACCAACTTCGATAAGAACCTGCCCAACGAGAA
GGTGCTGCCCAAGCACAGCCTGCTGTACGAGTACTTCACCGTGTATAACGAGCTGACCAAAGTGAAATAC
GTGACCGAGGGAATGAGAAAGCCCGCCTTCCTGAGCGGCGAGCAGAAAAAGGCCATCGTGGACCTGCTGT
TCAAGACCAACCGGAAAGTGACCGTGAAGCAGCTGAAAGAGGACTACTTCAAGAAAATCGAGTGCTTCGA
CTCCGTGGAAATCTCCGGCGTGGAAGATCGGTTCAACGCCTCCCTGGGCACATACCACGATCTGCTGAAA
ATTATCAAGGACAAGGACTTCCTGGACAATGAGGAAAACGAGGACATTCTGGAAGATATCGTGCTGACCC
TGACACTGTTTGAGGACAGAGAGATGATCGAGGAACGGCTGAAAACCTATGCCCACCTGTTCGACGACAA
AGTGATGAAGCAGCTGAAGCGGCGGAGATACACCGGCTGGGGCAGGCTGAGCCGGAAGCTGATCAACGGC
ATCCGGGACAAGCAGTCCGGCAAGACAATCCTGGATTTCCTGAAGTCCGACGGCTTCGCCAACAGAAACT
TCATGCAGCTGATCCACGACGACAGCCTGACCTTTAAAGAGGACATCCAGAAAGCCCAGGTGTCCGGCCA
GGGCGATAGCCTGCACGAGCACATTGCCAATCTGGCCGGCAGCCCCGCCATTAAGAAGGGCATCCTGCAG
ACAGTGAAGGTGGTGGACGAGCTCGTGAAAGTGATGGGCCGGCACAAGCCCGAGAACATCGTGATCGAAA
TGGCCAGAGAGAACCAGACCACCCAGAAGGGACAGAAGAACAGCCGCGAGAGAATGAAGCGGATCGAAGA
GGGCATCAAAGAGCTGGGCAGCCAGATCCTGAAAGAACACCCCGTGGAAAACACCCAGCTGCAGAACGAG
AAGCTGTACCTGTACTACCTGCAGAATGGGCGGGATATGTACGTGGACCAGGAACTGGACATCAACCGGC
TGTCCGACTACGATGTGGACCATATCGTGCCTCAGAGCTTTCTGAAGGACGACTCCATCGACAACAAGGT
GCTGACCAGAAGCGACAAGAACCGGGGCAAGAGCGACAACGTGCCCTCCGAAGAGGTCGTGAAGAAGATG
AAGAACTACTGGCGGCAGCTGCTGAACGCCAAGCTGATTACCCAGAGAAAGTTCGACAATCTGACCAAGG
CCGAGAGAGGCGGCCTGAGCGAACTGGATAAGGCCGGCTTCATCAAGAGACAGCTGGTGGAAACCCGGCA
GATCACAAAGCACGTGGCACAGATCCTGGACTCCCGGATGAACACTAAGTACGACGAGAATGACAAGCTG
ATCCGGGAAGTGAAAGTGATCACCCTGAAGTCCAAGCTGGTGTCCGATTTCCGGAAGGATTTCCAGTTTT
ACAAAGTGCGCGAGATCAACAACTACCACCACGCCCACGACGCCTACCTGAACGCCGTCGTGGGAACCGC
CCTGATCAAAAAGTACCCTAAGCTGGAAAGCGAGTTCGTGTACGGCGACTACAAGGTGTACGACGTGCGG
AAGATGATCGCCAAGAGCGAGCAGGAAATCGGCAAGGCTACCGCCAAGTACTTCTTCTACAGCAACATCA
TGAACTTTTTCAAGACCGAGATTACCCTGGCCAACGGCGAGATCCGGAAGCGGCCTCTGATCGAGACAAA
CGGCGAAACCGGGGAGATCGTGTGGGATAAGGGCCGGGATTTTGCCACCGTGCGGAAAGTGCTGAGCATG
CCCCAAGTGAATATCGTGAAAAAGACCGAGGTGCAGACAGGCGGCTTCAGCAAAGAGTCTATCCTGCCCA
AGAGGAACAGCGATAAGCTGATCGCCAGAAAGAAGGACTGGGACCCTAAGAAGTACGGCGGCTTCGACAG
CCCCACCGTGGCCTATTCTGTGCTGGTGGTGGCCAAAGTGGAAAAGGGCAAGTCCAAGAAACTGAAGAGT
GTGAAAGAGCTGCTGGGGATCACCATCATGGAAAGAAGCAGCTTCGAGAAGAATCCCATCGACTTTCTGG
AAGCCAAGGGCTACAAAGAAGTGAAAAAGGACCTGATCATCAAGCTGCCTAAGTACTCCCTGTTCGAGCT
GGAAAACGGCCGGAAGAGAATGCTGGCCTCTGCCGGCGAACTGCAGAAGGGAAACGAACTGGCCCTGCCC
TCCAAATATGTGAACTTCCTGTACCTGGCCAGCCACTATGAGAAGCTGAAGGGCTCCCCCGAGGATAATG
AGCAGAAACAGCTGTTTGTGGAACAGCACAAGCACTACCTGGACGAGATCATCGAGCAGATCAGCGAGTT
CTCCAAGAGAGTGATCCTGGCCGACGCTAATCTGGACAAAGTGCTGTCCGCCTACAACAAGCACCGGGAT
AAGCCCATCAGAGAGCAGGCCGAGAATATCATCCACCTGTTTACCCTGACCAATCTGGGAGCCCCTGCCG
CCTTCAAGTACTTTGACACCACCATCGACCGGAAGAGGTACACCAGCACCAAAGAGGTGCTGGACGCCAC
CCTGATCCACCAGAGCATCACCGGCCTGTACGAGACACGGATCGACCTGTCTCAGCTGGGAGGTGACTCT
GGTGGAAGCGGAGGATCTGGCGGCAGCACCAATCTGAGCGACATCATCGAGAAAGAGACAGGCAAGCAGC
TGGTCATCCAAGAGTCCATCCTGATGCTGCCTGAAGAGGTGGAAGAAGTGATCGGCAACAAGCCCGAGTC
CGACATCCTGGTGCACACCGCCTACGATGAGAGCACCGACGAGAACGTGATGCTGCTGACCTCTGACGCC
CCTGAGTACAAGCCTTGGGCTCTCGTGATCCAGGACAGCAACGGCGAGAACAAGATCAAGATGCTGAGCG
GCGGCTCTGGTGGCTCTGGCGGATCTACAAACCTGTCCGATATTATTGAGAAAGAAACCGGGAAACAGCT
CGTGATTCAAGAGTCTATTCTCATGCTCCCGGAAGAAGTCGAGGAAGTCATTGGAAACAAGCCTGAGAGC
GATATTCTGGTCCATACAGCCTACGACGAGTCTACCGATGAGAATGTCATGCTCCTCACCAGCGACGCTC
CCGAGTATAAGCCATGGGCACTTGTCATTCAGGACTCCAATGGGGAAAACAAAATCAAAATGCTCCCAAA
GAAAAAACGCAAGGTGGAGGGAGCTGATAAGCGCACCGCCGATGGTTCCGAGTTCGAAAGCCCCAAGAAG
AAGAGGAAAGTCTAACCGGTCATCATCACCATCACCATTGAGTTTAAACCCGCTGATCAGCCTCGACTGT
GCCTTCTAGTTGCCAGCCATCTGTTGTTTGCCCCTCCCCCGTGCCTTCCTTGACCCTGGAAGGTGCCACT
CCCACTGTCCTTTCCTAATAAAATGAGGAAATTGCATCGCATTGTCTGAGTAGGTGTCATTCTATTCTGG
GGGGTGGGGTGGGGCAGGACAGCAAGGGGGAGGATTGGGAAGACAATAGCAGGCATGCTGGGGATGCGGT
GGGCTCTATGGCTTCTGAGGCGGAAAGAACCAGCTGGGGCTCGATACCGTCGACCTCTAGCTAGAGCTTG
GCGTAATCATGGTCATAGCTGTTTCCTGTGTGAAATTGTTATCCGCTCACAATTCCACACAACATACGAG
CCGGAAGCATAAAGTGTAAAGCCTAGGGTGCCTAATGAGTGAGCTAACTCACATTAATTGCGTTGCGCTC
ACTGCCCGCTTTCCAGTCGGGAAACCTGTCGTGCCAGCTGCATTAATGAATCGGCCAACGCGCGGGGAGA
GGCGGTTTGCGTATTGGGCGCTCTTCCGCTTCCTCGCTCACTGACTCGCTGCGCTCGGTCGTTCGGCTGC
GGCGAGCGGTATCAGCTCACTCAAAGGCGGTAATACGGTTATCCACAGAATCAGGGGATAACGCAGGAAA
GAACATGTGAGCAAAAGGCCAGCAAAAGGCCAGGAACCGTAAAAAGGCCGCGTTGCTGGCGTTTTTCCAT
AGGCTCCGCCCCCCTGACGAGCATCACAAAAATCGACGCTCAAGTCAGAGGTGGCGAAACCCGACAGGAC
TATAAAGATACCAGGCGTTTCCCCCTGGAAGCTCCCTCGTGCGCTCTCCTGTTCCGACCCTGCCGCTTAC
CGGATACCTGTCCGCCTTTCTCCCTTCGGGAAGCGTGGCGCTTTCTCATAGCTCACGCTGTAGGTATCTC
AGTTCGGTGTAGGTCGTTCGCTCCAAGCTGGGCTGTGTGCACGAACCCCCCGTTCAGCCCGACCGCTGCG
CCTTATCCGGTAACTATCGTCTTGAGTCCAACCCGGTAAGACACGACTTATCGCCACTGGCAGCAGCCAC
TGGTAACAGGATTAGCAGAGCGAGGTATGTAGGCGGTGCTACAGAGTTCTTGAAGTGGTGGCCTAACTAC
GGCTACACTAGAAGAACAGTATTTGGTATCTGCGCTCTGCTGAAGCCAGTTACCTTCGGAAAAAGAGTTG
GTAGCTCTTGATCCGGCAAACAAACCACCGCTGGTAGCGGTGGTTTTTTTGTTTGCAAGCAGCAGATTAC
GCGCAGAAAAAAAGGATCTCAAGAAGATCCTTTGATCTTTTCTACGGGGTCTGACGCTCAGTGGAACGAA
AACTCACGTTAAGGGATTTTGGTCATGAGATTATCAAAAAGGATCTTCACCTAGATCCTTTTAAATTAAA
AATGAAGTTTTAAATCAATCTAAAGTATATATGAGTAAACTTGGTCTGACAGTTACCAATGCTTAATCAG
TGAGGCACCTATCTCAGCGATCTGTCTATTTCGTTCATCCATAGTTGCCTGACTCCCCGTCGTGTAGATA
ACTACGATACGGGAGGGCTTACCATCTGGCCCCAGTGCTGCAATGATACCGCGAGACCCACGCTCACCGG
CTCCAGATTTATCAGCAATAAACCAGCCAGCCGGAAGGGCCGAGCGCAGAAGTGGTCCTGCAACTTTATC
CGCCTCCATCCAGTCTATTAATTGTTGCCGGGAAGCTAGAGTAAGTAGTTCGCCAGTTAATAGTTTGCGC
AACGTTGTTGCCATTGCTACAGGCATCGTGGTGTCACGCTCGTCGTTTGGTATGGCTTCATTCAGCTCCG
GTTCCCAACGATCAAGGCGAGTTACATGATCCCCCATGTTGTGCAAAAAAGCGGTTAGCTCCTTCGGTCC
TCCGATCGTTGTCAGAAGTAAGTTGGCCGCAGTGTTATCACTCATGGTTATGGCAGCACTGCATAATTCT
CTTACTGTCATGCCATCCGTAAGATGCTTTTCTGTGACTGGTGAGTACTCAACCAAGTCATTCTGAGAAT
AGTGTATGCGGCGACCGAGTTGCTCTTGCCCGGCGTCAATACGGGATAATACCGCGCCACATAGCAGAAC
TTTAAAAGTGCTCATCATTGGAAAACGTTCTTCGGGGCGAAAACTCTCAAGGATCTTACCGCTGTTGAGA
TCCAGTTCGATGTAACCCACTCGTGCACCCAACTGATCTTCAGCATCTTTTACTTTCACCAGCGTTTCTG
GGTGAGCAAAAACAGGAAGGCAAAATGCCGCAAAAAAGGGAATAAGGGCGACACGGAAATGTTGAATACT
CATACTCTTCCTTTTTCAATATTATTGAAGCATTTATCAGGGTTATTGTCTCATGAGCGGATACATATTT
GAATGTATTTAGAAAAATAAACAAATAGGGGTTCCGCGCACATTTCCCCGAAAAGTGCCACCTGACGTCG
ACGGATCGGGAGATCGATCTCCCGATCCCCTAGGGTCGACTCTCAGTACAATCTGCTCTGATGCCGCATA
GTTAAGCCAGTATCTGCTCCCTGCTTGTGTGTTGGAGGTCGCTGAGTAGTGCGCGAGCAAAATTT
Features (pLannotate 1.2.2; 19 found; start..end, strand, type, name):
    103..482     +  enhancer       CMV enhancer: human cytomegalovirus immediate early enhancer
    483..686     +  promoter       CMV promoter: human cytomegalovirus (CMV) immediate early promoter
    728..746     +  promoter       T7 promoter: promoter for bacteriophage T7 RNA polymerase
    760..1257    +  CDS            tadA: TADA_ECOLI - Also known as yfhC. Experimental evidence at protein level: Swiss-Prot protein existence level 1. Catalyzes the deamination of adenosine to inosine at the wobble position 34 of tRNA(Arg2). Essential for cell viability. From Escherichia coli (strain K12).
   1258..1356    +  CDS            ABE(7.10) (fragment): adenine base editor comprising wild-type E. coli TadA fused to the evolved TadA*(7.10) mutant (Gaudelli et al., 2017)
   1357..2958    +  CDS            dCas9(N): N-terminal portion of catalytically inactive Streptococcus pyogenes dCas9 carrying the D10A mutation (Zetsche et al., 2015)
   2959..5453    +  CDS            Cas9(C) (fragment): C-terminal portion of Streptococcus pyogenes Cas9 (Zetsche et al., 2015)
   5767..6015    +  CDS            UGI: UNGI_BPPB2 - Experimental evidence at protein level: Swiss-Prot protein existence level 1. This protein binds specifically and reversibly to the host uracil-DNA glycosylase, preventing removal of uracil residues from PBS2 DNA by the host uracil-excision repair system. From Bacillus phage PBS2 (Bacteriophage PBS2).
   6157..6381    +  polyA_signal   bGH poly(A) signal: bovine growth hormone polyadenylation signal
   6385..6406    +  promoter       SV40 promoter (fragment): SV40 enhancer and early promoter
   6411..6427    +  misc_feature   MCS (fragment): pBluescript multiple cloning site
   6476..6492    -  protein_bind   lac operator: The lac repressor binds to the lac operator to inhibit transcription in E. coli. This inhibition can be relieved by adding lactose or isopropyl-β-D-thiogalactopyranoside (IPTG). lac repressor encoded by lacI
   6500..6530    -  promoter       lac promoter: promoter for the E. coli lac operon
   6545..6566    -  protein_bind   CAP binding site: CAP binding activates transcription in the presence of cAMP. E. coli catabolite activator protein
   6579..6671    -  CDS            lacI (fragment): lac repressor; lacI; The lac repressor binds to the lac operator to inhibit transcription in E. coli. This inhibition can be relieved by adding lactose or isopropyl-β-D-thiogalactopyranoside (IPTG).
   6854..7442    -  rep_origin     ori: high-copy-number ColE1/pMB1/pBR322/pUC origin of replication
   7613..8473    -  CDS            AmpR: β-lactamase; bla; confers resistance to ampicillin, carbenicillin, and related antibiotics
   8474..8578    -  promoter       AmpR promoter: bla
   8649..8693    -  misc_feature   bom (fragment): basis of mobility region from pBR322
