[The description below was written by a language model from this plasmid's Addgene catalogue record and pLannotate feature annotations shown in this document.]
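Description:
CBE-T1.14 is a mammalian expression plasmid of about 8.7 kb, built on a CMV/pBR322-type backbone, that encodes a cytosine base editor derived from engineered TadA variants. It is maintained in E. coli as a high-copy plasmid through a ColE1/pMB1-family origin and selected with ampicillin via the β-lactamase gene and its native promoter. No mammalian selection marker is annotated, which fits a vector intended for transient transfection. Small remnants of lac regulatory elements, an MCS, an SV40 promoter fragment and the pBR322 bom region are backbone leftovers with no evident role in the payload.

The expression cassette is driven by the human CMV immediate-early enhancer and promoter. A T7 promoter sits just upstream of the coding region and could support in vitro transcription. The cassette ends with the bovine growth hormone polyadenylation signal. The open reading frame begins with an E. coli TadA-derived deaminase domain carrying the mutations noted in the record; the specific substitutions are not listed. A short segment that matches the adenine base editor ABE7.10, probably linker sequence, joins this domain to Streptococcus pyogenes Cas9. The Cas9 carries D10A, and since this is the only Cas9 mutation listed, it should act as a nickase rather than a fully inactive protein, despite the automated "dCas9" label. A uracil glycosylase inhibitor (UGI) from phage PBS2 is annotated downstream of Cas9. There is an unannotated gap between the two whose content the feature table does not resolve. UGI blocks excision of the uracil formed by cytosine deamination, favouring C-to-T outcomes.

The plasmid carries no guide RNA cassette, so a separate guide construct must be co-delivered for programmable cytosine editing in mammalian cells.
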