Addgene plasmid #193277: CBE-T1.14
Purpose: Expression of CBE-T1.14 base editor in mammalian cells, CMV promoter
Depositing lab: Nicole Gaudelli. Depositing organization: Beam Therapeutics. Publication: Improved cytosine base editors generated from TadA variants. Lam DK, Feliciano PR, Arif A, Bohnuud T, Fernandez TP, Gehrke JM, Grayson P, Lee KD, Ortega MA, Sawyer C, Schwaegerle ND, Peraro L, Young L, Lee SJ, Ciaramella G, Gaudelli NM. Nat Biotechnol. 2023 Jan 9. doi: 10.1038/s41587-022-01611-9. PubMed 36624149.
Backbone
  Vector backbone: CMV/pBR322
  Vector type: Mammalian Expression
Growth in bacteria
  Bacterial resistance: Ampicillin, 100 μg/mL
  Growth temperature: 37°C
  Growth strain: DH5alpha
  Copy number: High Copy
Gene/Insert
  Gene/Insert name: CBE-T1.14
  Species: Other
  Mutation: D10A (Cas9), TadA mutations within
  Promoter: CMV
  Cloning method: Ligation Independent Cloning
Terms and licenses: Academic/Nonprofit Terms; Industry Terms: Not Available to Industry
How to cite: CBE-T1.14 was a gift from Nicole Gaudelli (Addgene plasmid # 193277 ; http://n2t.net/addgene:193277 ; RRID:Addgene_193277)
